>Addgene plasmid #42837 | TAL3374 | depositor partial sequence | sequence record 57957 | TAL3374 sequence 2430 bps
TCTAGAGCTAGCACCATGGACTACAAAGACCATGACGGTGATTATAAAGATCATGACATCGATTACAAGG
ATGACGATGACAAGATGGCCCCCAAGAAGAAGAGGAAGGTGGGCATTCACCGCGGGGTACCTATGGTGGA
CTTGAGGACACTCGGTTATTCGCAACAGCAACAGGAGAAAATCAAGCCTAAGGTCAGGAGCACCGTCGCG
CAACACCACGAGGCGCTTGTGGGGCATGGCTTCACTCATGCGCATATTGTCGCGCTTTCACAGCACCCTG
CGGCGCTTGGGACGGTGGCTGTCAAATACCAAGATATGATTGCGGCCCTGCCCGAAGCCACGCACGAGGC
AATTGTAGGGGTCGGTAAACAGTGGTCGGGAGCGCGAGCACTTGAGGCGCTGCTGACTGTGGCGGGTGAG
CTTAGGGGGCCTCCGCTCCAGCTCGACACCGGGCAGCTGCTGAAGATCGCGAAGAGAGGGGGAGTAACAG
CGGTAGAGGCAGTGCACGCCTGGCGCAATGCGCTCACCGGGGCCCCCTTGAACCTGACCCCAGACCAGGT
AGTCGCAATCGCGTCGAACATTGGGGGAAAGCAAGCCCTGGAAACCGTGCAAAGGTTGTTGCCGGTCCTT
TGTCAAGACCACGGCCTTACACCGGAGCAAGTCGTGGCCATTGCAAGCAACATCGGTGGCAAACAGGCTC
TTGAGACGGTTCAGAGACTTCTCCCAGTTCTCTGTCAAGCCCACGGGCTGACTCCCGATCAAGTTGTAGC
GATTGCGTCGAACATTGGAGGGAAACAAGCATTGGAGACTGTCCAACGGCTCCTTCCCGTGTTGTGTCAA
GCCCACGGTTTGACGCCTGCACAAGTGGTCGCCATCGCCAACAACAACGGCGGTAAGCAGGCGCTGGAAA
CAGTACAGCGCCTGCTGCCTGTACTGTGCCAGGATCATGGACTGACCCCAGACCAGGTAGTCGCAATCGC
GTCGAACATTGGGGGAAAGCAAGCCCTGGAAACCGTGCAAAGGTTGTTGCCGGTCCTTTGTCAAGACCAC
GGCCTTACACCGGAGCAAGTCGTGGCCATTGCATCCCACGACGGTGGCAAACAGGCTCTTGAGACGGTTC
AGAGACTTCTCCCAGTTCTCTGTCAAGCCCACGGGCTGACTCCCGATCAAGTTGTAGCGATTGCGTCCAA
CGGTGGAGGGAAACAAGCATTGGAGACTGTCCAACGGCTCCTTCCCGTGTTGTGTCAAGCCCACGGTTTG
ACGCCTGCACAAGTGGTCGCCATCGCCAGCCATGATGGCGGTAAGCAGGCGCTGGAAACAGTACAGCGCC
TGCTGCCTGTACTGTGCCAGGATCATGGACTGACCCCAGACCAGGTAGTCGCAATCGCGTCACATGACGG
GGGAAAGCAAGCCCTGGAAACCGTGCAAAGGTTGTTGCCGGTCCTTTGTCAAGACCACGGCCTTACACCG
GAGCAAGTCGTGGCCATTGCAAGCAATGGGGGTGGCAAACAGGCTCTTGAGACGGTTCAGAGACTTCTCC
CAGTTCTCTGTCAAGCCCACGGGCTGACTCCCGATCAAGTTGTAGCGATTGCGTCGCATGACGGAGGGAA
ACAAGCATTGGAGACTGTCCAACGGCTCCTTCCCGTGTTGTGTCAAGCCCACGGTTTGACGCCTGCACAA
GTGGTCGCCATCGCCAGCCATGATGGCGGTAAGCAGGCGCTGGAAACAGTACAGCGCCTGCTGCCTGTAC
TGTGCCAGGATCATGGACTGACCCCAGACCAGGTAGTCGCAATCGCGTCGAACATTGGGGGAAAGCAAGC
CCTGGAAACCGTGCAAAGGTTGTTGCCGGTCCTTTGTCAAGACCACGGCCTTACACCGGAGCAAGTCGTG
GCCATTGCATCCCACGACGGTGGCAAACAGGCTCTTGAGACGGTTCAGAGACTTCTCCCAGTTCTCTGTC
AAGCCCACGGGCTGACTCCCGATCAAGTTGTAGCGATTGCGTCGCATGACGGAGGGAAACAAGCATTGGA
GACTGTCCAACGGCTCCTTCCCGTGTTGTGTCAAGCCCACGGTTTGACGCCTGCACAAGTGGTCGCCATC
GCCTCCAATATTGGCGGTAAGCAGGCGCTGGAAACAGTACAGCGCCTGCTGCCTGTACTGTGCCAGGATC
ATGGACTGACACCCGAACAGGTGGTCGCCATTGCTAATAATAACGGAGGACGGCCAGCCTTGGAGTCCAT
CGTAGCCCAATTGTCCAGGCCCGATCCCGCGTTGGCTGCGTTAACGAATGACCATCTGGTGGCGTTGGCA
TGTCTTGGTGGACGACCCGCGCTCGATGCAGTCAAAAAGGGTCTGCCTCATGCTCCCGCATTGATCAAAA
GAACCAACCGGCGGATTCCCGAGAGAACTTCCCATCGAGTCGCGGGATCC
