>Addgene plasmid #42837 | TAL3374 | addgene partial sequence | sequence record 60819 | JDS-TALEN-F 5'-TAGGGGTCGGTAAACAGTGG-3'
TGTGGCGGGTGAGCTTAGGGGGCCTCCGCTCCAGCTCGACACCGGGCAGCTGCTGAAGATCGCGAAGAGA
GGGGGAGTAACAGCGGTAGAGGCAGTGCACGCCTGGCGCAATGCGCTCACCGGGGCCCCCTTGAACCTGA
CCCCAGACCAGGTAGTCGCAATCGCGTCGAACATTGGGGGAAAGCAAGCCCTGGAAACCGTGCAAAGGTT
GTTGCCGGTCCTTTGTCAAGACCACGGCCTTACACCGGAGCAAGTCGTGGCCATTGCAAGCAACATCGGT
GGCAAACAGGCTCTTGAGACGGTTCAGAGACTTCTCCCAGTTCTCTGTCAAGCCCACGGGCTGACTCCCG
ATCAAGTTGTAGCGATTGCGTCGAACATTGGAGGGAAACAAGCATTGGAGACTGTCCAACGGCTCCTTCC
CGTGTTGTGTCAAGCCCACGGTTTGACGCCTGCACAAGTGGTCGCCATCGCCAACAACAACGGCGGTAAG
CAGGCGCTGGAAACAGTACAGCGCCTGCTGCCTGTACTGTGCCAGGATCATGGACTGACCCCAGACCAGG
TAGTCGCAATCGCGTCGAACATTGGGGGAAAGCAAGCCCTGGAAACCGTGCAAAGGTTGTTGCCGGTCCT
TTGTCAAGACCACGGCCTTACACCGGAGCAAGTCGTGGCCATTGCATCCCACGACGGTGGCAAACAGGCT
CTTGAGACGGTTCAGAGACTTCTCCCAGTTCTCTGTCAAGCCCACGGGCTGACTCCCGATCAAGTTGTAG
CGATTGCGTCCAACGGTGGAGGGAAACAAGCATTGGAGACTGTCCAACGGCTCCTTCCCGTGTTGTGTCA
AGCCCACGGTTTGACGCCTGCACAAGTGGTCGCCATCGCCAGCCATGATGGCGG
