[The description below was written by a language model from this plasmid's Addgene catalogue record.]
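Description:
TAL3374 is a TALEN expression plasmid built on the JDS74 backbone (about 6.4 kb without insert), a vector classified for mammalian expression that also carries a T7 promoter. It is maintained in E. coli as a high-copy plasmid under ampicillin selection. The record does not include a feature table, so details such as the origin of replication or polyadenylation signal are not explicitly listed, although the use of a BGH reverse sequencing primer suggests a BGH terminator region downstream of the coding sequence.

The roughly 1.6 kb insert, named ZebrafishCommunity-tcof-left, encodes an engineered TAL effector repeat array designed to recognise a specific 18-nucleotide site in the zebrafish tcof gene. It was cloned by restriction enzyme methods into the backbone, destroying the cloning sites, so that the repeat array sits in frame between backbone-encoded elements: an N-terminal 3X FLAG tag for detection and a C-terminal wild-type FokI nuclease domain. The resulting fusion is the "left" monomer of a TALEN pair. Because FokI cleaves only as a dimer, this plasmid is meant to be used with a matching right-half TALEN that binds the opposite strand nearby, producing a double-strand break in the spacer between the two sites.

The CMV promoter drives expression in transfected cells, while the T7 promoter allows in vitro transcription of mRNA, the usual route for delivering nucleases into zebrafish embryos by injection. The associated work concerns targeted gene disruption in somatic zebrafish cells, where error-prone repair of the break generates insertion or deletion mutations at the target locus. The depositor recommends confirming plasmid integrity by diagnostic digest before use.
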