Addgene plasmid #42837: TAL3374
Depositing lab: Keith Joung. Depositing organization: Massachusetts General Hospital. Publication: Targeted gene disruption in somatic zebrafish cells using engineered TALENs. Sander JD, Cade L, Khayter C, Reyon D, Peterson RT, Joung JK, Yeh JR. Nat Biotechnol. 2011 Aug 5;29(8):697-8. doi: 10.1038/nbt.1934. PubMed 21822241.
Backbone
  Vector backbone: JDS74
  Backbone manufacturer: Addgene plasmid #32288
  Backbone size w/o insert (bp): 6447
  Vector type: Mammalian Expression ; T7
Growth in bacteria
  Bacterial resistance: Ampicillin, 100 μg/mL
  Growth temperature: 37°C
  Growth strain: XL1 Blue
  Copy number: High Copy
Gene/Insert
  Gene/Insert name: ZebrafishCommunity-tcof-left (alt name: tcof)
  Species: D. rerio (zebrafish)
  Insert size (bp): 1640
  Promoter: CMV
  Tag / fusion protein: 3X Flag (N terminal on backbone); WT FOKI (C terminal on backbone)
  Cloning method: Restriction Enzyme; 5′ cloning site N/A (destroyed during cloning); 3′ cloning site N/A (destroyed during cloning)
  Sequencing primers: 5′ CMV-F; 3′ BGH-rev
Terms and licenses: Academic/Nonprofit Terms; Industry Terms: Not Available to Industry
Depositor comments: Target binding site: TAAAGACTCCTCCACCAG It is strongly recommended that users perform a diagnostic digest to verify this plasmid prior to use. For example, a double digest of the plasmid with BamHI and KpnI should result in two bands at 2.3kb and 5.8kb.
How to cite: TAL3374 was a gift from Keith Joung (Addgene plasmid # 42837 ; http://n2t.net/addgene:42837 ; RRID:Addgene_42837)
